>Addgene plasmid #235262 | EF1a-TS.FF6x1-mRuby2(miRE.FF5)-bGH | addgene full sequence | sequence record 472807 | Addgene NGS Result
CGCTAGTAGACTGCAGGTGGGCCCGAGCTTAAGTAACTAACTAACAGGAAGAGTTTGTAGAAACGCAAAA
AGGCCATCCGTCAGGATGGCCTTCTGCTTAGTTTGATGCCTGGCAGTTTATGGCGGGCGTCCTGCCCGCC
ACCCTCCGGGCCGTTGCTTCACAACGTTCAAATCCGCTCCCGGCGGATTTGTCCTACTCAGGAGAGCGTT
CACCGACAAACAACAGATAAAACGAAAGGCCCAGTCTTCCGACTGAGCCTTTCGTTTTATTTGATGCCTG
GCAGTTCCCTACTCTCGCTTAGTAGTTAGACGTCCCCGAGATCCATGCTAGCGGTAATACGGTTATCCAC
AGAATCAGGGGATAACGCAGGAAAGAACATGTGAGCAAAAGGCCAGCAAAAGGCCAGGAACCGTAAAAAG
GCCGCGTTGCTGGCGTTTTTCCATAGGCTCCGCCCCCCTGACGAGCATCACAAAAATCGACGCTCAAGTC
AGAGGTGGCGAAACCCGACAGGACTATAAAGATACCAGGCGTTTCCCCCTGGAAGCTCCCTCGTGCGCTC
TCCTGTTCCGACCCTGCCGCTTACCGGATACCTGTCCGCCTTTCTCCCTTCGGGAAGCGTGGCGCTTTCT
CATAGCTCACGCTGTAGGTATCTCAGTTCGGTGTAGGTCGTTCGCTCCAAGCTGGGCTGTGTGCACGAAC
CCCCCGTTCAGCCCGACCGCTGCGCCTTATCCGGTAACTATCGTCTTGAGTCCAACCCGGTAAGACACGA
CTTATCGCCACTGGCAGCAGCCACTGGTAACAGGATTAGCAGAGCGAGGTATGTAGGCGGTGCTACAGAG
TTCTTGAAGTGGTGGCCTAACTACGGCTACACTAGAAGAACAGTATTTGGTATCTGCGCTCTGCTGAAGC
CAGTTACCTTCGGAAAAAGAGTTGGTAGCTCTTGATCCGGCAAACAAACCACCGCTGGTAGCGGTGGTTT
TTTTGTTTGCAAGCAGCAGATTACGCGCAGAAAAAAAGGATCTCAAGAAGATCCTTTGATCTTTTCTACG
GGGTCTGACGCTCAGTGGAACGGGGCCCAATCTGAATAATGTTACAACCAATTAACCAATTCTGATTAGA
AAAACTCATCGAGCATCAAATGAAACTGCAATTTATTCATATCAGGATTATCAATACCATATTTTTGAAA
AAGCCGTTTCTGTAATGAAGGAGAAAACTCACCGAGGCAGTTCCATAGGATGGCAAGATCCTGGTATCGG
TCTGCGATTCCGACTCGTCCAACATCAATACAACCTATTAATTTCCCCTCGTCAAAAATAAGGTTATCAA
GTGAGAAATCACCATGAGTGACGACTGAATCCGGTGAGAATGGCAAAAGTTTATGCATTTCTTTCCAGAC
TTGTTCAACAGGCCAGCCATTACGCTCGTCATCAAAATCACTCGCATCAACCAAACCGTTATTCATTCGT
GATTGCGCCTGAGCTAGACGAAATACGCGATCGCTGTTAAAAGGACAATTACAAACAGGAATCGAATGCA
ACCGGCGCAGGAACACTGCCAGCGCATCAACAATATTTTCACCTGAATCAGGATATTCTTCTAATACCTG
GAATGCTGTTTTTCCGGGGATCGCAGTGGTGAGTAACCATGCATCACCAGGAGTACGGATAAAATGCTTG
ATGGTCGGAAGAGGCATAAATTCCGTCAGCCAGTTTAGTCTGACCATCTCATCTGTAACATCATTGGCAA
CGCTACCTTTGCCATGTTTCAGAAACAACTCTGGCGCATCGGGCTTCCCATACAAGCGATAGATTGTCGC
ACCTGATTGCCCGACATTATCGCGAGCCCATTTATACCCATATAAATCAGCATCCATGTTGGAATTTAAT
CGCGGCCTCGACGTTTCCCGTTGAATATGGCTCATAACACCCCTTGTATTACTGTTTATGTAAGCAGACA
GTTTTATTGTTCATGATGATATATTTTTATCTTGTGCAATGTAACATCAGAGATTTTGAGACACGGGCAC
CTGCAGTCTTCGTACTGCTCCGGTGCCCGTCAGTGGGCAGAGCGCACATCGCCCACAGTCCCCGAGAAGT
TGGGGGGAGGGGTCGGCAATTGAACCGGTGCCTAGAGAAGGTGGCGCGGGGTAAACTGGGAAAGTGATGT
CGTGTACTGGCTCCGCCTTTTTCCCGAGGGTGGGGGAGAACCGTATATAAGTGCAGTAGTCGCCGTGAAC
GTTCTTTTTCGCAACGGGTTTGCCGCCAGAACACAGGTAAGTGCCGTGTGTGGTTCCCGCGGGCCTGGCC
TCTTTACGGGTTATGGCCCTTGCGTGCCTTGAATTACTTCCACGCCCCTGGCTGCAGTACGTGATTCTTG
ATCCCGAGCTTCGGGTTGGAAGTGGGTGGGAGAGTTCGAGGCCTTGCGCTTAAGGAGCCCCTTCGCCTCG
TGCTTGAGTTGAGGCCTGGCTTGGGCGCTGGGGCCGCCGCGTGCGAATCTGGTGGCACCTTCGCGCCTGT
CTCGCTGCTTTCGATAAGTCTCTAGCCATTTAAAATTTTTGATGACCTGCTGCGACGCTTTTTTTCTGGC
AAGATAGTCTTGTAAATGCGGGCCAAGATCTGCACACTGGTATTTCGGTTTTTGGGGCCGCGGGCGGCGA
CGGGGCCCGTGCGTCCCAGCGCACATGTTCGGCGAGGCGGGGCCTGCGAGCGCGGCCACCGAGAATCGGA
CGGGGGTAGTCTCAAGCTGGCCGGCCTGCTCTGGTGCCTGGCCTCGCGCCGCCGTGTATCGCCCCGCCCT
GGGCGGCAAGGCTGGCCCGGTCGGCACCAGTTGCGTGAGCGGAAAGATGGCCGCTTCCCGGCCCTGCTGC
AGGGAGCTCAAAATGGAGGACGCGGCGCTCGGGAGAGCGGGCGGGTGAGTCACCCACACAAAGGAAAAGG
GCCTTTCCGTCCTCAGCCGTCGCTTCATGTGACTCCACGGAGTACCGGGCGCCGTCCAGGCACCTCGATT
AGTTCTCGAGCTTTTGGAGTACGTCGTCTTTAGGTTGGGGGGAGGGGTTTTATGCGATGGAGTTTCCCCA
CACTGAGTGGGTGGAGACTGAAGTTAGGCCAGCTTGGCACTTGATGTAATTCTCCTTGGAATTTGCCCTT
TTTGAGTTTGGATCTTGGTTCATTCTCAAGCCTCAGACAGTGGTTCAAAGTTTTTTTCTTCCATTTCAGG
TGTCGTGAGAGCTCGTTTAGTGAACCGTCAGATCGCCTGGAGACGCCATCCACGCTGTAATGTAAGCTTG
TGGAACCAAAGAGATTCCTCATAAACCTAGGACAAGCCACCATGGTGTCTAAGGGCGAAGAGCTGATCAA
GGAAAATATGCGTATGAAGGTAAGTGTGCTCGCTTCGGCAGCACATATACTATGTTGAATGAGGCTTCAG
TACTTTACAGAATCGTTGCCTGCACATCTTGGAAACACTTGCTGGGATTACTTCTTCAGGGACTTCTTAA
CCCAACAGAAGGCTCGAGAAGGTATATTGCTGTTGACAGTGAGCGAAGCACTCTGATTTGACAATTATAG
TGAAGCCACAGATGTATAATTGTCAAATCAGAGTGCTTTGCCTACTGCCTCGGACTTCAAGGGGCTAGAA
TTCAAGGGGCTACTTTAGGAGCAATTATCTTGTTTACTAAAACTGAATACCTTGCTATCTCTTTGATACA
TTTTTACAAAGCTGAATTAAAATGGTATAAATTAAATCACTTTTTTCAATTGTACTAACTTCGAGTCTTC
TTTTTTTTTTTCACAGGTGGTCATGGAAGGTTCGGTCAACGGCCACCAATTCAAATGCACAGGTGAAGGA
GAAGGCAATCCGTACATGGGAACTCAAACCATGAGGATCAAAGTCATCGAGGGAGGACCCCTGCCATTTG
CCTTTGACATTCTTGCCACGTCGTTCATGTATGGCAGCCGTACTTTTATCAAGTACCCGAAAGGCATTCC
TGATTTCTTTAAACAGTCCTTTCCTGAGGGTTTTACTTGGGAAAGAGTTACGAGATACGAAGATGGTGGA
GTCGTCACCGTCATGCAGGACACCAGCCTTGAGGATGGCTGTCTCGTTTACCACGTCCAAGTCAGAGGGG
TAAACTTTCCCTCCAATGGTCCCGTGATGCAGAAGAAGACCAAGGGTTGGGAGCCTAATACAGAGATGAT
GTATCCAGCAGATGGTGGTCTGAGGGGATACACTCATATGGCACTGAAAGTTGATGGTGGTGGCCATCTG
TCTTGCTCTTTCGTAACAACTTACAGGTCAAAAAAGACCGTCGGGAACATCAAGATGCCCGGTATCCATG
CCGTTGATCACCGCCTGGAAAGGTTAGAGGAAAGTGACAATGAAATGTTCGTAGTACAACGCGAACACGC
AGTTGCCAAGTTCGCCGGGCTTGGTGGTGGGATGGACGAGCTGTACAAGTAACAACGTTGCACCTGTGCC
TTCTAGTTGCCAGCCATCTGTTGTTTGCCCCTCCCCCGTGCCTTCCTTGACCCTGGAAGGTGCCACTCCC
ACTGTCCTTTCCTAATAAAATGAGGAAATTGCATCGCATTGTCTGAGTAGGTGTCATTCTATTCTGGGGG
GTGGGGTGGGGCAGGACAGCAAGGGGGAGGATTGGGAAGACAATAGCAGGCATGCTGGGGATGCGGTGGG
CTCTATGG
Features (pLannotate 1.2.2; 12 found; start..end, strand, type, name):
     68..95      -  terminator     rrnB T2 terminator: transcription terminator T2 from the E. coli rrnB gene
    227..270     +  terminator     rrnB T1 terminator: Escherichia coli rrnB; transcription terminator T1 from the E. coli rrnB gene
    438..1026    -  rep_origin     ori: high-copy-number ColE1/pMB1/pBR322/pUC origin of replication
   1116..1925    -  CDS            KanR: aminoglycoside phosphotransferase; aph(3')-Ia; confers resistance to kanamycin in bacteria or G418 (Geneticin®) in eukaryotes
   2065..2276    +  promoter       EF-1α core promoter: core promoter for human elongation factor EF-1α
   2277..2390    +  intron         EF-1α intron A (fragment): intron upstream of the start codon of human EF-1α
   3016..3219    +  intron         EF-1α intron A: truncated intron upstream of the start codon of human EF-1α
   3228..3262    +  promoter       TRE3GV promoter (fragment): 3rd-generation Tet-responsive promoter that can be activated by binding of Tet-On® 3G, optimized for retroviral and lentiviral vectors
   3332..3382    +  CDS            mRuby2 (fragment): mRuby2 is a basic (constitutively fluorescent) red fluorescent protein published in 2012, derived from Entacmaea quadricolor. It has moderate acid sensitivity.
   3641..3753    +  ncRNA          3' miR-30a: sequence downstream of the 71-nt precursor of the human miR-30a microRNA (Zeng et al., 2002) miRNA
   3795..4459    +  CDS            mRuby2 (fragment): monomeric red fluorescent protein derived from mRuby, with improved photophysical properties (Lam et al., 2012)
   4474..4698    +  polyA_signal   bGH poly(A) signal: bovine growth hormone polyadenylation signal
