[The description below was written by a language model from this plasmid's Addgene catalogue record and pLannotate feature annotations shown in this document.]
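Description:
EF1a-TS.FF6x1-mRuby2(miRE.FF5)-bGH (alternative name pKG3000) is a 4.7 kb mammalian expression and synthetic-biology plasmid built by Golden Gate assembly in the compact pShip.USI backbone. It is propagated in E. coli through a high-copy ColE1/pUC-type origin and selected with kanamycin via the aph(3')-Ia gene. The rrnB T1 and T2 terminators sit at the edge of the bacterial region, presumably to insulate it from the mammalian cassette.

The payload is a single transcription unit driven by the human EF1a promoter, annotated as the core promoter followed by portions of EF-1α intron A, and terminated by the bovine growth hormone polyadenylation signal. The reporter is mRuby2, a monomeric red fluorescent protein from Entacmaea quadricolor. In the feature table its coding sequence appears as two fragments separated by a stretch that includes miR-30a-derived flanking sequence. This is consistent with the miRE-format FF5 microRNA scaffold being embedded within the mRuby2 gene, presumably inside an intron, although no such intron is annotated. The construct name also indicates a single copy of an FF6 microRNA target site (TS.FF6x1) upstream of the reporter; this site is not annotated. A short match to the TRE3GV promoter just before the coding sequence is probably shared 5' UTR-type sequence rather than a functional Tet-responsive element.

Because the microRNA produced (FF5) does not match the target site carried by the transcript (FF6), the transcript should not be silenced by its own microRNA. This fits the recorded purpose as the open-loop version of the ComMAND circuit, using miRE-FF5 design 2. It presumably serves as an unregulated comparison for closed-loop, self-targeting designs intended to control transgene dosage in mammalian cells, with red fluorescence as the output.
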