Addgene plasmid #235262: EF1a-TS.FF6x1-mRuby2(miRE.FF5)-bGH
Purpose: ComMAND open-loop circuit regulating mRuby2 with miRE-FF5 design 2
Depositing lab: Kate Galloway. Depositing organization: Massachusetts Institute of Technology. Publication: Model-guided design of microRNA-based gene circuits supports precise dosage of transgenic cargoes into diverse primary cells. Love KS, Johnstone CP, Peterman EL, Gaglione S, Birnbaum ME, Galloway KE. Cell Syst. 2025 Apr 22:101269. doi: 10.1016/j.cels.2025.101269. PubMed 40300600.
Backbone
  Vector backbone: pShip.USI (upstream inverted)
  Backbone manufacturer: Galloway lab
  Backbone size w/o insert (bp): 2046
  Vector type: Mammalian Expression, Synthetic Biology
Growth in bacteria
  Bacterial resistance: Kanamycin, 50 μg/mL
  Growth temperature: 30°C
  Growth strain: NEB Stable
  Copy number: High Copy
Gene/Insert
  Gene/Insert name: mRuby2
  Species: Entacmaea quadricolor
  Insert size (bp): 711
  Promoter: EF1a (human EF1a)
  Cloning method: Golden Gate
  Sequencing primers: 5′ CATCAGAGATTTTGAGACAC; 3′ gcgtttctacaaactcttcc
Resource information
  A portion of this plasmid was derived from a plasmid made by: Addgene #90236
Terms and licenses: Academic/Nonprofit Terms; Industry Terms: Not Available to Industry
Depositor comments: Alt name: pKG3000 ; Please visit https://doi.org/10.1101/2024.06.25.600629 for bioRxiv preprint.
How to cite: EF1a-TS.FF6x1-mRuby2(miRE.FF5)-bGH was a gift from Kate Galloway (Addgene plasmid # 235262 ; http://n2t.net/addgene:235262 ; RRID:Addgene_235262)
