>Addgene plasmid #235262 | EF1a-TS.FF6x1-mRuby2(miRE.FF5)-bGH | depositor partial sequence | sequence record 463147 | mRuby2(miRE.FF5), mRuby2 with intronic microRNA
ATGGTGTCTAAGGGCGAAGAGCTGATCAAGGAAAATATGCGTATGAAGGTAAGTGTGCTCGCTTCGGCAG
CACATATACTATGTTGAATGAGGCTTCAGTACTTTACAGAATCGTTGCCTGCACATCTTGGAAACACTTG
CTGGGATTACTTCTTCAGGGACTTCTTAACCCAACAGAAGGCTCGAGAAGGTATATTGCTGTTGACAGTG
AGCGAAGCACTCTGATTTGACAATTATAGTGAAGCCACAGATGTATAATTGTCAAATCAGAGTGCTTTGC
CTACTGCCTCGGACTTCAAGGGGCTAGAATTCAAGGGGCTACTTTAGGAGCAATTATCTTGTTTACTAAA
ACTGAATACCTTGCTATCTCTTTGATACATTTTTACAAAGCTGAATTAAAATGGTATAAATTAAATCACT
TTTTTCAATTGTACTAACTTCGAGTCTTCTTTTTTTTTTTCACAGGTGGTCATGGAAGGTTCGGTCAACG
GCCACCAATTCAAATGCACAGGTGAAGGAGAAGGCAATCCGTACATGGGAACTCAAACCATGAGGATCAA
AGTCATCGAGGGAGGACCCCTGCCATTTGCCTTTGACATTCTTGCCACGTCGTTCATGTATGGCAGCCGT
ACTTTTATCAAGTACCCGAAAGGCATTCCTGATTTCTTTAAACAGTCCTTTCCTGAGGGTTTTACTTGGG
AAAGAGTTACGAGATACGAAGATGGTGGAGTCGTCACCGTCATGCAGGACACCAGCCTTGAGGATGGCTG
TCTCGTTTACCACGTCCAAGTCAGAGGGGTAAACTTTCCCTCCAATGGTCCCGTGATGCAGAAGAAGACC
AAGGGTTGGGAGCCTAATACAGAGATGATGTATCCAGCAGATGGTGGTCTGAGGGGATACACTCATATGG
CACTGAAAGTTGATGGTGGTGGCCATCTGTCTTGCTCTTTCGTAACAACTTACAGGTCAAAAAAGACCGT
CGGGAACATCAAGATGCCCGGTATCCATGCCGTTGATCACCGCCTGGAAAGGTTAGAGGAAAGTGACAAT
GAAATGTTCGTAGTACAACGCGAACACGCAGTTGCCAAGTTCGCCGGGCTTGGTGGTGGGATGGACGAGC
TGTACAAG
